>Addgene plasmid #133334 | pBXMCS-2 Pconstitutive-sgRNA(Spy)_ctrA | depositor full sequence | sequence record 258095 | pBXMCS-2 Pconstitutive-sgRNA(Spy)_ctrA sequence 5557 bps
GAGCGCGGCCAGCAGGGCGGCTTCCTGGTCAGGGGTCAGGTCGGTCATGGGCAAGAGGTCCAGGTCGTGG
TTTGTCGGCGGCTTCTAGCATGGACCGCCCGCGCCCGTGAGGCCGAGGATTTCGCGCTGGTCAGACAACC
TACTTGCCGTCCCCACATGTTAGCGCTACCAAGTGCCGACGTTAATTTAAGACTGGTTAAGTTTTAGAGC
TAGAAATAGCAAGTTAAAATAAGGCTAGTCCGTTATCAACTTGAAAAAGTGGCACCGAGTCGGTGCTTTT
GATAAAACGAAAGGCCCAGTCTTTCGACTGAGCCTTTCGTTTTATAAACGGGTCTTGAGGGGTTTTTTAA
GCTTCTGCAGCTGGATCCATGGATATCTAGATTTCCGCAAAATAAAAAAGGGGACCTCTAGGGTCCCCAA
TTAATTAGCTAAAGCCGCTAGCCCATGGGAATTCCTGCAGCCCGGGGGATCCACTAGTTCTAGAGCGGCC
GCCACCGCGGTGGAGCTCCAATTCGCCCTATAGTGAGTCGTATTACGCGCGCTCACTGGCCGTCGTTTTA
CAACGTCGTGACTGGGAAAACCCTGGCGTTACCCAACTTAATCGCCTTGCAGCACATCCCCCTTTCGCCA
GCTGGCGTAATAGCGAAGAGGCCCGCACCGATCGCCCTTCCCAACAGTTGCGCAGCCTGAATGGCGAATG
GAAATTGTAAGCGTTAATATTTTGTTAAAATTCGCGTTAAATTTTTGTTAAATCAGCTCATTTTTTAACC
AATAGGCCGTACTGCGATGAGTGGCAGGGCGGGGCGTAATTTTTTTAAGGCAGTTATTGGTGCCCTTAAA
CGCCTGGTTGCTACGCCTGAATAAGTGATAATAAGCGGATGAATGGCAGAAATTCGAAAGCAAATTCGAC
CCGGTCGTCGGTTCAGGGCAGGGTCGTTAAATAGCCGCTTATGTCTATTGCTGGTTTACCGGTTTATTGA
CTACCGGAAGCAGTGTGACCGTGTGCTTCTCAAATGCCTGAGGCCAGTTTGCTCAGGCTCTCCCCGTGGA
GGTAATAATTGACGATATGATCATTTATTCTGCCTCCCAGAGCCTGATAAAAACGGTGAATCCGTTAGCG
AGGTGCCGCCGGCTTCCATTCAGGTCGAGGTGGCCCGGCTCCATGCACCGCGACGCAACGCGGGGAGGCA
GACAAGGTATAGGGCGGCGAGGCGGCTACAGCCGATAGTCTGGAACAGCGCACTTACGGGTTGCTGCGCA
ACCCAAGTGCTACCGGCGCGGCAGCGTGACCCGTGTCGGCGGCTCCAACGGCTCGCCATCGTCCAGAAAA
CACGGCTCATCGGGCATCGGCAGGCGCTGCTGCCCGCGCCGTTCCCATTCCTCCGTTTCGGTCAAGGCTG
GCAGGTCTGGTTCCATGCCCGGAATGCCGGGCTGGCTGGGCGGCTCCTCGCCGGGGCCGGTCGGTAGTTG
CTGCTCGCCCGGATACAGGGTCGGGATGCGGCGCAGGTCGCCATGCCCCAACAGCGATTCGTCCTGGTCG
TCGTGATCAACCACCACGGCGGCACTGAACACCGACAGGCGCAACTGGTCGCGGGGCTGGCCCCACGCCA
CGCGGTCATTGACCACGTAGGCCGACACGGTGCCGGGGCCGTTGAGCTTCACGACGGAGATCCAGCGCTC
GGCCACCAAGTCCTTGACTGCGTATTGGACCGTCCGCAAAGAACGTCCGATGAGCTTGGAAAGTGTTTTC
TGGCTGACCACCACGGCGTTCTGGTGGCCCATCTGCGCCACGAGGTGATGCAGCAGCATTGCCGCCGTGG
GTTTCCTCGCAATAAGCCCGGCCCACGCCTCATGCGCTTTGCGTTCCGTTTGCACCCAGTGACCGGGCTT
GTTCTTGGCTTGAATGCCGATTTCTCTGGACTGCGTGGCCATGCTTATCTCCATGCGGTAGGGGTGCCGC
ACGGTTGCGGCACCATGCGCAATCAGCTGCAACTTTTCGGCAGCGCGACAACAATTATGCGTTGCGTAAA
AGTGGCAGTCAATTACAGATTTTCTTTAACCTACGCAATGAGCTATTGCGGGGGGTGCCGCAATGAGCTG
TTGCGTACCCCCCTTTTTTAAGTTGTTGATTTTTAAGTCTTTCGCATTTCGCCCTATATCTAGTTCTTTG
GTGCCCAAAGAAGGGCACCCCTGCGGGGTTCCCCCACGCCTTCGGCGCGGCTCCCCCTCCGGCAAAAAGT
GGCCCCTCCGGGGCTTGTTGATCGACTGCGCGGCCTTCGGCCTTGCCCAAGGTGGCGCTGCCCCCTTGGA
ACCCCCGCACTCGCCGCCGTGAGGCTCGGGGGGCAGGCGGGCGGGCTTCGCCCTTCGACTGCCCCCACTC
GCATAGGCTTGGGTCGTTCCAGGCGCGTCAAGGCCAAGCCGCTGCGCGGTCGCTGCGCGAGCCTTGACCC
GCCTTCCACTTGGTGTCCAACCGGCAAGCGAAGCGCGCAGGCCGCAGGCCGGAGGCTTTTCCCCAGAGAA
AATTAAAAAAATTGATGGGGCAAGGCCGCAGGCCGCGCAGTTGGAGCCGGTGGGTATGTGGTCGAAGGCT
GGGTAGCCGGTGGGCAATCCCTGTGGTCAAGCTCGTGGGCAGGCGCAGCCTGTCCATCAGCTTGTCCAGC
AGGGTTGTCCACGGGCCGAGCGAAGCGAGCCAGCCGGTGGCCGCTCGCGGCCATCGTCCACATATCCACG
GGCTGGCAAGGGAGCGCAGCGACCGCGCAGGGCGAAGCCCGGAGAGCAAGCCCGTAGGGCGCCGCAGCCG
CCGTAGGCGGTCACGACTTTGCGAAGCAAAGTCTAGTGAGTATACTCAAGCATTGAGTGGCCCGCCGGAG
GCACCGCCTTGCGCTGCCCCCGTCGAGCCGGTTGGACACCAAAAGGGAGGGGCAGGCATGGCGGCATACG
CGATCATGCGATGCAAGAAGCTGGCGAAAATGGGCAACGTGGCGGCCAGTCTCAAGCACGCCTACCGCGA
GCGCGAGACGCCCAACGCTGACGCCAGCAGGACGCCAGAGAACGAGCACTGGGCGGCCAGCAGCACCGAT
GAAGCGATGGGCCGACTGCGCGAGTTGCTGCCAGAGAAGCGGCGCAAGGACGCTGTGTTGGCGGTCGAGT
ACGTCATGACGGCCAGCCCGGAATGGTGGAAGTCGGCCAGCCAAGAACAGCAGGCGGCGTTCTTCGAGAA
GGCGCACAAGTGGCTGGCGGACAAGTACGGGGCGGATCGCATCGTGACGGCCAGCATCCACCGTGACGAA
ACCAGCCCGCACATGACCGCGTTCGTGGTGCCGCTGACGCAGGACGGCAGGCTGTCGGCCAAGGAGTTCA
TCGGCAACAAAGCGCAGATGACCCGCGACCAGACCACGTTTGCGGCCGCTGTGGCCGATCTAGGGCTGCA
ACGGGGCATCGAGGGCAGCAAGGCACGTCACACGCGCATTCAGGCGTTCTACGAGGCCCTGGAGCGGCCA
CCAGTGGGCCACGTCACCATCAGCCCGCAAGCGGTCGAGCCACGCGCCTATGCACCGCAGGGATTGGCCG
AAAAGCTGGGAATCTCAAAGCGCGTTGAGACGCCGGAAGCCGTGGCCGACCGGCTGACAAAAGCGGTTCG
GCAGGGGTATGAGCCTGCCCTACAGGCCGCCGCAGGAGCGCGTGAGATGCGCAAGAAGGCCGATCAAGCC
CAAGAGACGGCCCGAGACCTTCGGGAGCGCCTGAAGCCCGTTCTGGACGCCCTGGGGCCGTTGAATCGGG
ATATGCAGGCCAAGGCCGCCGCGATCATCAAGGCCGTGGGCGAAAAGCTGCTGACGGAACAGCGGGAAGT
CCAGCGCCAGAAACAGGCCCAGCGCCAGCAGGAACGCGGGCGCGCACATTTCCCCGAAAAGTGCCACCTG
GGATGAATGTCAGCTACTGGGCTATCTGGACAAGGGAAAACGCAAGCGCAAAGAGAAAGCAGGTAGCTTG
CAGTGGGCTTACATGGCGATAGCTAGACTGGGCGGTTTTATGGACAGCAAGCGAACCGGAATTGCCAGCT
GGGGCGCCCTCTGGTAAGGTTGGGAAGCCCTGCAAAGTAAACTGGATGGCTTTCTTGCCGCCAAGGATCT
GATGGCGCAGGGGATCAAGATCTGATCAAGAGACAGGATGAGGATCGTTTCGCATGATTGAACAAGATGG
ATTGCACGCAGGTTCTCCGGCCGCTTGGGTGGAGAGGCTATTCGGCTATGACTGGGCACAACAGACAATC
GGCTGCTCTGATGCCGCCGTGTTCCGGCTGTCAGCGCAGGGGCGCCCGGTTCTTTTTGTCAAGACCGACC
TGTCCGGTGCCCTGAATGAACTGCAGGACGAGGCAGCGCGGCTATCGTGGCTGGCCACGACGGGCGTTCC
TTGCGCAGCTGTGCTCGACGTTGTCACTGAAGCGGGAAGGGACTGGCTGCTATTGGGCGAAGTGCCGGGG
CAGGATCTCCTGTCATCTCACCTTGCTCCTGCCGAGAAAGTATCCATCATGGCTGATGCAATGCGGCGGC
TGCATACGCTTGATCCGGCTACCTGCCCATTCGACCACCAAGCGAAACATCGCATCGAGCGAGCACGTAC
TCGGATGGAAGCCGGTCTTGTCGATCAGGATGATCTGGACGAAGAGCATCAGGGGCTCGCGCCAGCCGAA
CTGTTCGCCAGGCTCAAGGCGCGCATGCCCGACGGCGAGGATCTCGTCGTGACCCATGGCGATGCCTGCT
TGCCGAATATCATGGTGGAAAATGGCCGCTTTTCTGGATTCATCGACTGTGGCCGGCTGGGTGTGGCGGA
CCGCTATCAGGACATAGCGTTGGCTACCCGTGATATTGCTGAAGAGCTTGGCGGCGAATGGGCTGACCGC
TTCCTCGTGCTTTACGGTATCGCCGCTCCCGATTCGCAGCGCATCGCCTTCTATCGCCTTCTTGACGAGT
TCTTCTGAGCGGGACTCTGGGGTTCGAAATGACCGACCAAGCGACGCCCAACCTGCCATCACGAGATTTC
GATTCCACCGCCGCCTTCTATGAAAGGTTGGGCTTCGGAATCGTTTTCCGGGACGCCGGCTGGATGATCC
TCCAGCGCGGGGATCTCATGCTGGAGTTCTTCGCCCACCCCCATGGGCAAATATTATACGCAAGGCGACA
AGGTGCTGATGCCGCTGGCGATTCAGGTTCATCATGCCGTTTGTGATGGCTTCCATGTCGGCAGAATGCT
TAATGAATTACAACAGTTTTTATATAAGCTTTCAGTCGGCGCGAATGCTCCACGCCGCGCCCAGCGGCGC
GGATCCAAATAAAACGAAAGGCTCAGTCGAAAGACTGGGCCTTTCGTTTTATCTGTTGTTTGTCGCTGCA
GCCAGCCGTGGTCGGGCAGCAGGTAGAAGGCGCCCTCGTCCTGATCCTCGCCCGAAACCTCCAGCCCCCG
GTCGATGGCTTCGACGACATAGCCGGCCGCGCGGCAGGTGTCGGTGAGCGCGGCCAGCAGGGCGGCTTCC
TGGTCAGGGGTCAGGTCGGTCATGGGC
Features (pLannotate 1.2.2; 16 found; start..end, strand, type, name):
    201..276     +  misc_RNA       gRNA scaffold: guide RNA scaffold for the Streptococcus pyogenes CRISPR/Cas9 system
    282..325     +  terminator     rrnB T1 terminator: Escherichia coli rrnB; transcription terminator T1 from the E. coli rrnB gene
    325..348     +  terminator     T7 terminator (fragment): transcription terminator for bacteriophage T7 RNA polymerase
    449..508     -  misc_feature   MCS (fragment): pBluescript multiple cloning site
    517..535     -  promoter       T7 promoter: promoter for bacteriophage T7 RNA polymerase
    543..698     +  CDS            lacZα (fragment): LacZα fragment of β-galactosidase; lacZ fragment
    702..779     -  rep_origin     M13 ori (fragment): M13 bacteriophage origin of replication; arrow indicates direction of (+) strand synthesis
    779..810     +  CDS            CmR (fragment): chloramphenicol acetyltransferase confers resistance to chloramphenicol
   1140..1209    -  CDS            TcR (fragment): tetracycline efflux protein; tet; confers resistance to tetracycline
   1270..1932    -  CDS            pBBR1 Rep: replication protein for the broad-host-range plasmid pBBR1 from Bordetella bronchiseptica
   1933..2704    -  rep_origin     pBBR1 oriV: replication origin of the broad-host-range plasmid pBBR1 from Bordetella bronchiseptica; requires the pBBR1 Rep protein for replication
   3868..4152    +  CDS            tnpA (fragment): TN5P_ECOLX - Also known as tnp. Experimental evidence at protein level: Swiss-Prot protein existence level 1. Mediates transposition of transposon Tn5 by a 'cut and paste' mechanism. First, the monomeric transposase binds the 19 bp inverted DNA repeats flanking the transposon. Then, dimerization of the DNA- bound transposase creates a synaptic DNA complex. After nicking of the first DNA strand, excision of the transposon proceeds through a series of intermediates. The transposase then mediates the insertion of the transposon at a new site by strand transfer. The activity of the wild- type tran
   4184..4975    +  CDS            neo: KKA2_KLEPN - Also known as kan, nptII. Experimental evidence at protein level: Swiss-Prot protein existence level 1. Resistance to kanamycin, neomycin, paromomycin, ribostamycin, butirosin and gentamicin B. From Klebsiella pneumoniae.
   4999..5151    +  CDS            ble (fragment): BLE_KLEPN - Experimental evidence at protein level: Swiss-Prot protein existence level 1. Binding protein with a strong affinity to the bleomycin family of antibiotics. Binds to CL990; an antimitotic-antibiotic compound. From Klebsiella pneumoniae.
   5151..5267    +  CDS            CmR (fragment): chloramphenicol acetyltransferase; cat; confers resistance to chloramphenicol
   5326..5372    +  terminator     rrnB T1 terminator: transcription terminator T1 from the E. coli rrnB gene
