>Addgene plasmid #133334 | pBXMCS-2 Pconstitutive-sgRNA(Spy)_ctrA | addgene full sequence | sequence record 269481 | Addgene NGS Result
GTTTTAGAGCTAGAAATAGCAAGTTAAAATAAGGCTAGTCCGTTATCAACTTGAAAAAGTGGCACCGAGT
CGGTGCTTTTGATAAAACGAAAGGCCCAGTCTTTCGACTGAGCCTTTCGTTTTATAAACGGGTCTTGAGG
GGTTTTTTAAGCTTCTGCAGCTGGATCCATGGATATCTAGATTTCCGCAAAATAAAAAAGGGGACCTCTA
GGGTCCCCAATTAATTAGCTAAAGCCGCTAGCCCATGGGAATTCCTGCAGCCCGGGGGATCCACTAGTTC
TAGAGCGGCCGCCACCGCGGTGGAGCTCCAATTCGCCCTATAGTGAGTCGTATTACGCGCGCTCACTGGC
CGTCGTTTTACAACGTCGTGACTGGGAAAACCCTGGCGTTACCCAACTTAATCGCCTTGCAGCACATCCC
CCTTTCGCCAGCTGGCGTAATAGCGAAGAGGCCCGCACCGATCGCCCTTCCCAACAGTTGCGCAGCCTGA
ATGGCGAATGGAAATTGTAAGCGTTAATATTTTGTTAAAATTCGCGTTAAATTTTTGTTAAATCAGCTCA
TTTTTTAACCAATAGGCCGTACTGCGATGAGTGGCAGGGCGGGGCGTAATTTTTTTAAGGCAGTTATTGG
TGCCCTTAAACGCCTGGTTGCTACGCCTGAATAAGTGATAATAAGCGGATGAATGGCAGAAATTCGAAAG
CAAATTCGACCCGGTCGTCGGTTCAGGGCAGGGTCGTTAAATAGCCGCTTATGTCTATTGCTGGTTTACC
GGTTTATTGACTACCGGAAGCAGTGTGACCGTGTGCTTCTCAAATGCCTGAGGCCAGTTTGCTCAGGCTC
TCCCCGTGGAGGTAATAATTGACGATATGATCATTTATTCTGCCTCCCAGAGCCTGATAAAAACGGTGAA
TCCGTTAGCGAGGTGCCGCCGGCTTCCATTCAGGTCGAGGTGGCCCGGCTCCATGCACCGCGACGCAACG
CGGGGAGGCAGACAAGGTATAGGGCGGCGAGGCGGCTACAGCCGATAGTCTGGAACAGCGCACTTACGGG
TTGCTGCGCAACCCAAGTGCTACCGGCGCGGCAGCGTGACCCGTGTCGGCGGCTCCAACGGCTCGCCATC
GTCCAGAAAACACGGCTCATCGGGCATCGGCAGGCGCTGCTGCCCGCGCCGTTCCCATTCCTCCGTTTCG
GTCAAGGCTGGCAGGTCTGGTTCCATGCCCGGAATGCCGGGCTGGCTGGGCGGCTCCTCGCCGGGGCCGG
TCGGTAGTTGCTGCTCGCCCGGATACAGGGTCGGGATGCGGCGCAGGTCGCCATGCCCCAACAGCGATTC
GTCCTGGTCGTCGTGATCAACCACCACGGCGGCACTGAACACCGACAGGCGCAACTGGTCGCGGGGCTGG
CCCCACGCCACGCGGTCATTGACCACGTAGGCCGACACGGTGCCGGGGCCGTTGAGCTTCACGACGGAGA
TCCAGCGCTCGGCCACCAAGTCCTTGACTGCGTATTGGACCGTCCGCAAAGAACGTCCGATGAGCTTGGA
AAGTGTTTTCTGGCTGACCACCACGGCGTTCTGGTGGCCCATCTGCGCCACGAGGTGATGCAGCAGCATT
GCCGCCGTGGGTTTCCTCGCAATAAGCCCGGCCCACGCCTCATGCGCTTTGCGTTCCGTTTGCACCCAGT
GACCGGGCTTGTTCTTGGCTTGAATGCCGATTTCTCTGGACTGCGTGGCCATGCTTATCTCCATGCGGTA
GGGGTGCCGCACGGTTGCGGCACCATGCGCAATCAGCTGCAACTTTTCGGCAGCGCGACAACAATTATGC
GTTGCGTAAAAGTGGCAGTCAATTACAGATTTTCTTTAACCTACGCAATGAGCTATTGCGGGGGGTGCCG
CAATGAGCTGTTGCGTACCCCCCTTTTTTAAGTTGTTGATTTTTAAGTCTTTCGCATTTCGCCCTATATC
TAGTTCTTTGGTGCCCAAAGAAGGGCACCCCTGCGGGGTTCCCCCACGCCTTCGGCGCGGCTCCCCCTCC
GGCAAAAAGTGGCCCCTCCGGGGCTTGTTGATCGACTGCGCGGCCTTCGGCCTTGCCCAAGGTGGCGCTG
CCCCCTTGGAACCCCCGCACTCGCCGCCGTGAGGCTCGGGGGGCAGGCGGGCGGGCTTCGCCCTTCGACT
GCCCCCACTCGCATAGGCTTGGGTCGTTCCAGGCGCGTCAAGGCCAAGCCGCTGCGCGGTCGCTGCGCGA
GCCTTGACCCGCCTTCCACTTGGTGTCCAACCGGCAAGCGAAGCGCGCAGGCCGCAGGCCGGAGGCTTTT
CCCCAGAGAAAATTAAAAAAATTGATGGGGCAAGGCCGCAGGCCGCGCAGTTGGAGCCGGTGGGTATGTG
GTCGAAGGCTGGGTAGCCGGTGGGCAATCCCTGTGGTCAAGCTCGTGGGCAGGCGCAGCCTGTCCATCAG
CTTGTCCAGCAGGGTTGTCCACGGGCCGAGCGAAGCGAGCCAGCCGGTGGCCGCTCGCGGCCATCGTCCA
CATATCCACGGGCTGGCAAGGGAGCGCAGCGACCGCGCAGGGCGAAGCCCGGAGAGCAAGCCCGTAGGGC
GCCGCAGCCGCCGTAGGCGGTCACGACTTTGCGAAGCAAAGTCTAGTGAGTATACTCAAGCATTGAGTGG
CCCGCCGGAGGCACCGCCTTGCGCTGCCCCCGTCGAGCCGGTTGGACACCAAAAGGGAGGGGCAGGCATG
GCGGCATACGCGATCATGCGATGCAAGAAGCTGGCGAAAATGGGCAACGTGGCGGCCAGTCTCAAGCACG
CCTACCGCGAGCGCGAGACGCCCAACGCTGACGCCAGCAGGACGCCAGAGAACGAGCACTGGGCGGCCAG
CAGCACCGATGAAGCGATGGGCCGACTGCGCGAGTTGCTGCCAGAGAAGCGGCGCAAGGACGCTGTGTTG
GCGGTCGAGTACGTCATGACGGCCAGCCCGGAATGGTGGAAGTCGGCCAGCCAAGAACAGCAGGCGGCGT
TCTTCGAGAAGGCGCACAAGTGGCTGGCGGACAAGTACGGGGCGGATCGCATCGTGACGGCCAGCATCCA
CCGTGACGAAACCAGCCCGCACATGACCGCGTTCGTGGTGCCGCTGACGCAGGACGGCAGGCTGTCGGCC
AAGGAGTTCATCGGCAACAAAGCGCAGATGACCCGCGACCAGACCACGTTTGCGGCCGCTGTGGCCGATC
TAGGGCTGCAACGGGGCATCGAGGGCAGCAAGGCACGTCACACGCGCATTCAGGCGTTCTACGAGGCCCT
GGAGCGGCCACCAGTGGGCCACGTCACCATCAGCCCGCAAGCGGTCGAGCCACGCGCCTATGCACCGCAG
GGATTGGCCGAAAAGCTGGGAATCTCAAAGCGCGTTGAGACGCCGGAAGCCGTGGCCGACCGGCTGACAA
AAGCGGTTCGGCAGGGGTATGAGCCTGCCCTACAGGCCGCCGCAGGAGCGCGTGAGATGCGCAAGAAGGC
CGATCAAGCCCAAGAGACGGCCCGAGACCTTCGGGAGCGCCTGAAGCCCGTTCTGGACGCCCTGGGGCCG
TTGAATCGGGATATGCAGGCCAAGGCCGCCGCGATCATCAAGGCCGTGGGCGAAAAGCTGCTGACGGAAC
AGCGGGAAGTCCAGCGCCAGAAACAGGCCCAGCGCCAGCAGGAACGCGGGCGCGCACATTTCCCCGAAAA
GTGCCACCTGGGATGAATGTCAGCTACTGGGCTATCTGGACAAGGGAAAACGCAAGCGCAAAGAGAAAGC
AGGTAGCTTGCAGTGGGCTTACATGGCGATAGCTAGACTGGGCGGTTTTATGGACAGCAAGCGAACCGGA
ATTGCCAGCTGGGGCGCCCTCTGGTAAGGTTGGGAAGCCCTGCAAAGTAAACTGGATGGCTTTCTTGCCG
CCAAGGATCTGATGGCGCAGGGGATCAAGATCTGATCAAGAGACAGGATGAGGATCGTTTCGCATGATTG
AACAAGATGGATTGCACGCAGGTTCTCCGGCCGCTTGGGTGGAGAGGCTATTCGGCTATGACTGGGCACA
ACAGACAATCGGCTGCTCTGATGCCGCCGTGTTCCGGCTGTCAGCGCAGGGGCGCCCGGTTCTTTTTGTC
AAGACCGACCTGTCCGGTGCCCTGAATGAACTGCAGGACGAGGCAGCGCGGCTATCGTGGCTGGCCACGA
CGGGCGTTCCTTGCGCAGCTGTGCTCGACGTTGTCACTGAAGCGGGAAGGGACTGGCTGCTATTGGGCGA
AGTGCCGGGGCAGGATCTCCTGTCATCTCACCTTGCTCCTGCCGAGAAAGTATCCATCATGGCTGATGCA
ATGCGGCGGCTGCATACGCTTGATCCGGCTACCTGCCCATTCGACCACCAAGCGAAACATCGCATCGAGC
GAGCACGTACTCGGATGGAAGCCGGTCTTGTCGATCAGGATGATCTGGACGAAGAGCATCAGGGGCTCGC
GCCAGCCGAACTGTTCGCCAGGCTCAAGGCGCGCATGCCCGACGGCGAGGATCTCGTCGTGACCCATGGC
GATGCCTGCTTGCCGAATATCATGGTGGAAAATGGCCGCTTTTCTGGATTCATCGACTGTGGCCGGCTGG
GTGTGGCGGACCGCTATCAGGACATAGCGTTGGCTACCCGTGATATTGCTGAAGAGCTTGGCGGCGAATG
GGCTGACCGCTTCCTCGTGCTTTACGGTATCGCCGCTCCCGATTCGCAGCGCATCGCCTTCTATCGCCTT
CTTGACGAGTTCTTCTGAGCGGGACTCTGGGGTTCGAAATGACCGACCAAGCGACGCCCAACCTGCCATC
ACGAGATTTCGATTCCACCGCCGCCTTCTATGAAAGGTTGGGCTTCGGAATCGTTTTCCGGGACGCCGGC
TGGATGATCCTCCAGCGCGGGGATCTCATGCTGGAGTTCTTCGCCCACCCCCATGGGCAAATATTATACG
CAAGGCGACAAGGTGCTGATGCCGCTGGCGATTCAGGTTCATCATGCCGTTTGTGATGGCTTCCATGTCG
GCAGAATGCTTAATGAATTACAACAGTTTTTATATAAGCTTTCAGTCGGCGCGAATGCTCCACGCCGCGC
CCAGCGGCGCGGATCCAAATAAAACGAAAGGCTCAGTCGAAAGACTGGGCCTTTCGTTTTATCTGTTGTT
TGTCGCTGCAGCCAGCCGTGGTCGGGCAGCAGGTAGAAGGCGCCCTCGTCCTGATCCTCGCCCGAAACCT
CCAGCCCCCGGTCGATGGCTTCGACGACATAGCCGGCCGCGCGGCAGGTGTCGGTGAGCGCGGCCAGCAG
GGCGGCTTCCTGGTCAGGGGTCAGGTCGGTCATGGGCAAGAGGTCCAGGTCGTGGTTTGTCGGCGGCTTC
TAGCATGGACCGCCCGCGCCCGTGAGGCCGAGGATTTCGCGCTGGTCAGACAACCTACTTGCCGTCCCCA
CATGTTAGCGCTACCAAGTGCCGACGTTAATTTAAGACTGGTTAA
Features (pLannotate 1.2.2; 16 found; start..end, strand, type, name):
      1..76      +  misc_RNA       gRNA scaffold: guide RNA scaffold for the Streptococcus pyogenes CRISPR/Cas9 system
     82..125     +  terminator     rrnB T1 terminator: Escherichia coli rrnB; transcription terminator T1 from the E. coli rrnB gene
    125..148     +  terminator     T7 terminator (fragment): transcription terminator for bacteriophage T7 RNA polymerase
    249..308     -  misc_feature   MCS (fragment): pBluescript multiple cloning site
    317..335     -  promoter       T7 promoter: promoter for bacteriophage T7 RNA polymerase
    343..498     +  CDS            lacZα (fragment): LacZα fragment of β-galactosidase; lacZ fragment
    502..579     -  rep_origin     M13 ori (fragment): M13 bacteriophage origin of replication; arrow indicates direction of (+) strand synthesis
    579..610     +  CDS            CmR (fragment): chloramphenicol acetyltransferase confers resistance to chloramphenicol
    940..1009    -  CDS            TcR (fragment): tetracycline efflux protein; tet; confers resistance to tetracycline
   1070..1732    -  CDS            pBBR1 Rep: replication protein for the broad-host-range plasmid pBBR1 from Bordetella bronchiseptica
   1733..2504    -  rep_origin     pBBR1 oriV: replication origin of the broad-host-range plasmid pBBR1 from Bordetella bronchiseptica; requires the pBBR1 Rep protein for replication
   3668..3952    +  CDS            tnpA (fragment): TN5P_ECOLX - Also known as tnp. Experimental evidence at protein level: Swiss-Prot protein existence level 1. Mediates transposition of transposon Tn5 by a 'cut and paste' mechanism. First, the monomeric transposase binds the 19 bp inverted DNA repeats flanking the transposon. Then, dimerization of the DNA- bound transposase creates a synaptic DNA complex. After nicking of the first DNA strand, excision of the transposon proceeds through a series of intermediates. The transposase then mediates the insertion of the transposon at a new site by strand transfer. The activity of the wild- type tran
   3984..4775    +  CDS            neo: KKA2_KLEPN - Also known as kan, nptII. Experimental evidence at protein level: Swiss-Prot protein existence level 1. Resistance to kanamycin, neomycin, paromomycin, ribostamycin, butirosin and gentamicin B. From Klebsiella pneumoniae.
   4799..4951    +  CDS            ble (fragment): BLE_KLEPN - Experimental evidence at protein level: Swiss-Prot protein existence level 1. Binding protein with a strong affinity to the bleomycin family of antibiotics. Binds to CL990; an antimitotic-antibiotic compound. From Klebsiella pneumoniae.
   4951..5067    +  CDS            CmR (fragment): chloramphenicol acetyltransferase; cat; confers resistance to chloramphenicol
   5126..5172    +  terminator     rrnB T1 terminator: transcription terminator T1 from the E. coli rrnB gene
