[The description below was written by a language model from this plasmid's Addgene catalogue record and pLannotate feature annotations shown in this document.]
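Description:
pBXMCS-2 Pconstitutive-sgRNA(Spy)_ctrA is a broad-host-range CRISPR interference guide plasmid built on the pBXMCS-2 backbone for use in Caulobacter crescentus. It replicates through the pBBR1 oriV together with its cognate pBBR1 Rep protein, an origin from Bordetella bronchiseptica that functions in many Gram-negative bacteria, so the plasmid can be propagated in E. coli and maintained as a replicating episome in Caulobacter. Selection is by kanamycin, conferred by the Tn5-derived neo (nptII) gene. The adjacent tnpA and ble fragments, and the short CmR, TcR, lacZα, M13 ori, T7 promoter and pBluescript MCS fragments, appear to be non-functional remnants of the backbone's construction history. The record lists it as high copy.

The payload is a single guide RNA in the Streptococcus pyogenes Cas9 format: a seed region directed at the promoter of the ctrA gene, fused to the S. pyogenes gRNA scaffold and followed by an rrnB T1 terminator and a partial T7 terminator. A second rrnB T1 terminator lies upstream of the cassette, where it would be expected to insulate it from read-through. Expression is driven by a promoter described only as constitutive, whose identity is not stated and which is not annotated. The xylR operator of the parental backbone was removed, consistent with eliminating xylose regulation. No Cas9 or dCas9 gene is present, so the nuclease-dead protein must be supplied separately. The plasmid serves to knock down ctrA transcription as part of a CRISPRi system for Caulobacter, with part of the design derived from a mycobacterial CRISPRi platform. The two sequence records share the same feature layout but differ slightly in length (5,505 versus 5,557 nt) and start coordinate.
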