Addgene plasmid #133334: pBXMCS-2 Pconstitutive-sgRNA(Spy)_ctrA
Purpose: for constitutive expression of a single guide RNA from Streptococcus pyogenes with a seed region that targets ctrA gene's promoter from Caulobacter crescentus
Depositing lab: Michael Laub. Depositing organization: Massachusetts Institute of Technology. Publication: A CRISPR Interference System for Efficient and Rapid Gene Knockdown in Caulobacter crescentus. Guzzo M, Castro LK, Reisch CR, Guo MS, Laub MT. mBio. 2020 Jan 14;11(1):e02415-19. doi: 10.1128/mBio.02415-19. PubMed 31937638.
Backbone
  Vector backbone: pBXMCS-2
  Backbone size w/o insert (bp): 5287
  Total vector size (bp): 5505
  Modifications to backbone: xylR operator removed
  Vector type: CRISPR
Growth in bacteria
  Bacterial resistance: Kanamycin, 50 μg/mL
  Growth temperature: 37°C
  Growth strain: DH5alpha
  Copy number: High Copy
Gene/Insert
  Gene/Insert name: sgRNA_ctrA
  gRNA/shRNA sequence: ctrA
  Species: Streptococcus pyogenes
  Promoter: constitutive
  Cloning method: Gibson Cloning
  Sequencing primers: 5′ TCCTGATCCTCGCCCGAAAC; 3′ TTTTCCCAGTCACGACGTTG
Resource information
  A portion of this plasmid was derived from a plasmid made by: Jeremy M. Rock "Programmable transcriptional repression in mycobacteria using an orthogonal CRISPR interference platform" Nature microbiology 2017
Terms and licenses: Academic/Nonprofit Terms; Industry Terms: Not Available to Industry
How to cite: pBXMCS-2 Pconstitutive-sgRNA(Spy)_ctrA was a gift from Michael Laub (Addgene plasmid # 133334 ; http://n2t.net/addgene:133334 ; RRID:Addgene_133334)
